>Addgene plasmid #124388 | GB1-His-TET1-848-952(pL91) | addgene full sequence | sequence record 245112 | Addgene NGS Result
TAATACGACTCACTATAGGGGAATTGTGAGCGGATAACAATTCCCCTCTAGAAATAATTTTGTTTAACTT
TAAGAAGGAGATATACATATGCAGTACAAACTGATCCTGAACGGTAAAACCCTGAAAGGTGAAACCACCA
CCGAAGCTGTTGACGCTGCTACCGCGGAAAAAGTTTTCAAACAGTACGCTAACGACAACGGTGTTGACGG
TGAATGGACCTACGACGACGCTACCAAAACCTTCACCGTTACCGAAGGATCTCATCATCATCATCATCAT
GGATCCGAAAACCTGTATTTTCAGGGCGCCGCTAGTATACACAATGAAGGTGATCAACCAAAAACTCCTG
AGAATATACCAAGTAAAGAACCAAAAGATGGATCTCCCGTTCAACCAAGTCTCTTATCGTTAATGAAAGA
TAGGAGATTAACATTGGAGCAAGTGGTAGCCATAGAGGCCCTGACTCAACTCTCAGAAGCCCCATCAGAG
AATTCCTCCCCATCAAAGTCAGAGAAGGATGAGGAATCAGAGCAGAGAACAGCCAGTTTGCTTAATAGCT
GCAAAGCTATCCTCTACACTGTAAGAAAAGACCTCCAAGACCCAAACTTACAGGGAGAGCCACCATGAAA
TTCGAGCTCCGTCGACAAGCTTGCGGCCGCACTCGAGCACCACCACCACCACCACTAATGTTAATTAAGT
TGGGCGTTCCTAGGCTGATAAAACAGAATTTGCCTGGCGGCAGTAGCGCGGTGGTCCCACCTGACCCCAT
GCCGAACTCAGAAGTGAAACGCCGTAGCGCCGATGGTAGTGTGGGGTCTCCCCATGCGAGAGTAGGGAAC
TGCCAGGCATCAAATAAAACGAAAGGCTCAGTCGAAAGACTGGGCCTTTCGTTTTATCTGTTGTTTGTCG
GTGAACGCTCTCCTGAGTAGGACAAATCCGCCGGGAGCGGATTTGAACGTTGCGAAGCAACGGCCCGGAG
GGTGGCGGGCAGGACGCCCGCCATAAACTGCCAGGCATCAAATTAAGCAGAAGGCCATCCTGACGGATGG
CCTTTTTGCGTTTCTACAAACTCTTTTGTTTATTTTTCTAAATACATTCAAATATGTATCCGCTGAGCAA
TAACTAGCATAACCCCTTGGGGCCTCTAAACGGGTCTTGAGGGGTTTTTTGCTGAAAGGAGGAACTATAT
CCGGATTGGCGAATGGG
[124 nt withheld, positions 1208-1331]
C
[91 nt withheld, positions 1333-1423]
A
[49 nt withheld, positions 1425-1473]
CCTTTGACGTTGGAGTCCACGTTCTTT
[37 nt withheld, positions 1501-1537]
ACCCTATCTCGGTCTATTCTTTTGATTTATAAGGGATTTTGCCGATTTCGGCCTATTGGTTAAAAAATGA
GCTGATTTAACAAAAATTTAACGCGAATTTTAACAAAATATTAACGTTTACAATTTCTGGCGGCACGATG
GCATGAGATTATCAAAAAGGATCTTCACCTAGATCCTTTTAAATTAAAAATGAAGTTTTAAATCAATCTA
AAGTATATATGAGTAAACTTGGTCTGACAGTTACCAATGCTTAATCAGTGAGGCACCTATCTCAGCGATC
TGTCTATTTCGTTCATCCATAGTTGCCTGACTCCCCGTCGTGTAGATAACTACGATACGGGAGGGCTTAC
CATCTGGCCCCAGTGCTGCAATGATACCGCGAGACCCACGCTCACCGGCTCCAGATTTATCAGCAATAAA
CCAGCCAGCCGGAAGGGCCGAGCGCAGAAGTGGTCCTGCAACTTTATCCGCCTCCATCCAGTCTATTAAT
TGTTGCCGGGAAGCTAGAGTAAGTAGTTCGCCAGTTAATAGTTTGCGCAACGTTGTTGCCATTGCTACAG
GCATCGTGGTGTCACGCTCGTCGTTTGGTATGGCTTCATTCAGCTCCGGTTCCCAACGATCAAGGCGAGT
TACATGATCCCCCATGTTGTGCAAAAAAGCGGTTAGCTCCTTCGGTCCTCCGATCGTTGTCAGAAGTAAG
TTGGCCGCAGTGTTATCACTCATGGTTATGGCAGCACTGCATAATTCTCTTACTGTCATGCCATCCGTAA
GATGCTTTTCTGTGACTGGTGAGTACTCAACCAAGTCATTCTGAGAATAGTGTATGCGGCGACCGAGTTG
CTCTTGCCCGGCGTCAATACGGGATAATACCGCGCCACATAGCAGAACTTTAAAAGTGCTCATCATTGGA
AAACGTTCTTCGGGGCGAAAACTCTCAAGGATCTTACCGCTGTTGAGATCCAGTTCGATGTAACCCACTC
GTGCACCCAACTGATCTTCAGCATCTTTTACTTTCACCAGCGTTTCTGGGTGAGCAAAAACAGGAAGGCA
AAATGCCGCAAAAAAGGGAATAAGGGCGACACGGAAATGTTGAATACTCATACTCTTCCTTTTTCAATCA
TGATTGAAGCATTTATCAGGGTTATTGTCTCATGAGCGGATACATATTTGAATGTATTTAGAAAAATAAA
CAAATAGGTCATGACCAAAATCCCTTAACGTGAGTTTTCGTTCCACTGAGCGTCAGACCCCGTAGAAAAG
ATCAAAGGATCTTCTTGAGATCCTTTTTTTCTGCGCGTAATCTGCTGCTTGCAAACAAAAAAACCACCGC
TACCAGCGGTGGTTTGTTTGCCGGATCAAGAGCTACCAACTCTTTTTCCGAAGGTAACTGGCTTCAGCAG
AGCGCAGATACCAAATACTGTCCTTCTAGTGTAGCCGTAGTTAGGCCACCACTTCAAGAACTCTGTAGCA
CCGCCTACATACCTCGCTCTGCTAATCCTGTTACCAGTGGCTGCTGCCAGTGGCGATAAGTCGTGTCTTA
CCGGGTTGGACTCAAGACGATAGTTACCGGATAAGGCGCAGCGGTCGGGCTGAACGGGGGGTTCGTGCAC
ACAGCCCAGCTTGGAGCGAACGACCTACACCGAACTGAGATACCTACAGCGTGAGCTATGAGAAAGCGCC
ACGCTTCCCGAAGGGAGAAAGGCGGACAGGTATCCGGTAAGCGGCAGGGTCGGAACAGGAGAGCGCACGA
GGGAGCTTCCAGGGGGAAACGCCTGGTATCTTTATAGTCCTGTCGGGTTTCGCCACCTCTGACTTGAGCG
TCGATTTTTGTGATGCTCGTCAGGGGGGCGGAGCCTATGGAAAAACGCCAGCAACGCGGCCTTTTTACGG
TTCCTGGCCTTTTGCTGGCCTTTTGCTCACATGTTCTTTCCTGCGTTATCCCCTGATTCTGTGGATAACC
GTATTACCGCCTTTGAGTGAGCTGATACCGCTCGCCGCAGCCGAACGACCGAGCGCAGCGAGTCAGTGAG
CGAGGAAGCGGAAGAGCGCCTGATGCGGTATTTTCTCCTTACGCATCTGTGCGGTATTTCACACCGCAAT
GGTGCACTCTCAGTACAATCTGCTCTGATGCCGCATAGTTAAGCCAGTATACACTCCGCTATCGCTACGT
GACTGGGTCATGGCTGCGCCCCGACACCCGCCAACACCCGCTGACGCGCCCTGACGGGCTTGTCTGCTCC
CGGCATCCGCTTACAGACAAGCTGTGACCGTCTCCGGGAGCTGCATGTGTCAGAGGTTTTCACCGTCATC
ACCGAAACGCGCGAGGCAGCTGCGGTAAAGCTCATCAGCGTGGTCGTGAAGCGATTCACAGATGTCTGCC
TGTTCATCCGCGTCCAGCTCGTTGAGTTTCTCCAGAAGCGTTAATGTCTGGCTTCTGATAAAGCGGGCCA
TGTTAAGGGCGGTTTTTTCCTGTTTGGTCACTGATGCCTCCGTGTAAGGGGGATTTCTGTTCATGGGGGT
AATGATACCGATGAAACGAGAGAGGATGCTCACGATACGGGTTACTGATGATGAACATGCCCGGTTACTG
GAACGTTGTGAGGGTAAACAACTGGCGGTATGGATGCGGCGGGACCAGAGAAAAATCACTCAGGGTCAAT
GCCAGCGCTTCGTTAATACAGATGTAGGTGTTCCACAGGGTAGCCAGCAGCATCCTGCGATGCAGATCCG
GAACATAATGGTGCAGGGCGCTGACTTCCGCGTTTCCAGACTTTACGAAACACGGAAACCGAAGACCATT
CATGTTGTTGCTCAGGTCGCAGACGTTTTGCAGCAGCAGTCGCTTCACGTTCGCTCGCGTATCGGTGATT
CATTCTGCTAACCAGTAAGGCAACCCCGCCAGCCTAGCCGGGTCCTCAACGACAGGAGCACGATCATGCT
AGTCATGCCCCGCGCCCACCGGAAGGAGCTGACTGGGTTGAAGGCTCTCAAGGGCATCGGTCGAGATCCC
GGTGCCTAATGAGTGAGCTAACTTACATTAATTGCGTTGCGCTCACTGCCCGCTTTCCAGTCGGGAAACC
TGTCGTGCCAGCTGCATTAATGAATCGGCCAACGCGCGGGGAGAGGCGGTTTGCGTATTGGGCGCCAGGG
TGGTTTTTCTTTTCACCAGTGAGACGGGCAACAGCTGATTGCCCTTCACCGCCTGGCCCTGAGAGAGTTG
CAGCAAGCGGTCCACGCTGGTTTGCCCCAGCAGGCGAAAATCCTGTTTGATGGTGGTTAACGGCGGGATA
TAACATGAGCTGTCTTCGGTATCGTCGTATCCCACTACCGAGATGTCCGCACCAACGCGCAGCCCGGACT
CGGTAATGGCGCGCATTGCGCCCAGCGCCATCTGATCGTTGGCAACCAGCATCGCAGTGGGAACGATGCC
CTCATTCAGCATTTGCATGGTTTGTTGAAAACCGGACATGGCACTCCAGTCGCCTTCCCGTTCCGCTATC
GGCTGAATTTGATTGCGAGTGAGATATTTATGCCAGCCAGCCAGACGCAGACGCGCCGAGACAGAACTTA
ATGGGCCCGCTAACAGCGCGATTTGCTGGTGACCCAATGCGACCAGATGCTCCACGCCCAGTCGCGTACC
GTCTTCATGGGAGAAAATAATACTGTTGATGGGTGTCTGGTCAGAGACATCAAGAAATAACGCCGGAACA
TTAGTGCAGGCAGCTTCCACAGCAATGGCATCCTGGTCATCCAGCGGATAGTTAATGATCAGCCCACTGA
CGCGTTGCGCGAGAAGATTGTGCACCGCCGCTTTACAGGCTTCGACGCCGCTTCGTTCTACCATCGACAC
CACCACGCTGGCACCCAGTTGATCGGCGCGAGATTTAATCGCCGCGACAATTTGCGACGGCGCGTGCAGG
GCCAGACTGGAGGTGGCAACGCCAATCAGCAACGACTGTTTGCCCGCCAGTTGTTGTGCCACGCGGTTGG
GAATGTAATTCAGCTCCGCCATCGCCGCTTCCACTTTTTCCCGCGTTTTCGCAGAAACGTGGCTGGCCTG
GTTCACCACGCGGGAAACGGTCTGATAAGAGACACCGGCATACTCTGCGACATCGTATAACGTTACTGGT
TTCACATTCACCACCCTGAATTGACTCTCTTCCGGGCGCTATCATGCCATACCGCGAAAGGTTTTGCGCC
ATTCGATGGTGTCCGGGATCTCGACGCTCTCCCTTATGCGACTCCTGCATTAGGAAGCAGCCCAGTAGTA
GGTTGAGGCCGTTGAGCACCGCCGCCGCAAGGAATGGTGCATGCAAGGAGATGGCGCCCAACAGTCCCCC
GGCCACGGGGCCTGCCACCATACCCACGCCGAAACAAGCGCTCATGAGCCCGAAGTGGCGAGCCCGATCT
TCCCCATCGGTGATGTCGGCGATATAGGCGCCAGCAACCGCACCTGTGGCGCCGGTGATGCCGGCCACGA
TGCGTCCGGCGTAGAGGATCGAGATCGATCTCGATCCCGCGAAAT
Features (pLannotate 1.2.2; 25 found; start..end, strand, type, name):
      1..19      +  promoter       T7 promoter: promoter for bacteriophage T7 RNA polymerase
     20..44      +  protein_bind   lac operator: The lac repressor binds to the lac operator to inhibit transcription in E. coli. This inhibition can be relieved by adding lactose or isopropyl-β-D-thiogalactopyranoside (IPTG). lac repressor encoded by lacI
     59..81      +  RBS            RBS: efficient ribosome binding site from bacteriophage T7 gene 10 (Olins and Rangwala, 1989)
     95..256     +  CDS            GB1: B1 domain of Streptococcal protein G effective as a solubilizing fusion partner (Cheng and Patel, 2004)
    263..282     +  CDS            capTEV™ (fragment): composite tag for in vivo biotinylation, TEV protease cleavage, and 6xHis tagging
    287..307     +  CDS            TEV site: tobacco etch virus (TEV) protease recognition and cleavage site
    311..625     +  CDS            TET1 (fragment): TET1_HUMAN - Also known as CXXC6, KIAA1676, LCX. Experimental evidence at protein level: Swiss-Prot protein existence level 1. Dioxygenase that catalyzes the conversion of the modified genomic base 5-methylcytosine (5mC) into 5-hydroxymethylcytosine (5hmC) and plays a key role in active DNA demethylation. Also mediates subsequent conversion of 5hmC into 5-formylcytosine (5fC), and conversion of 5fC to 5-carboxylcytosine (5caC). Conversion of 5mC into 5hmC, 5fC and 5caC probably constitutes the first step in cytosine demethylation. Methylation at the C5 position of cytosine bases is an epigenet
    668..685     +  CDS            9xHis (fragment): 9xHis affinity tag
    732..847     +  ncRNA          5S rRNA: Accession: RF00001 - 5S ribosomal RNA
    851..937     +  terminator     rrnB T1 terminator: Escherichia coli rrnB; transcription terminator T1 from the E. coli rrnB gene
   1029..1056    +  terminator     rrnB T2 terminator: transcription terminator T2 from the E. coli rrnB gene
   1075..1114    +  promoter       AmpR promoter (fragment): bla
   1124..1171    +  terminator     T7 terminator: transcription terminator for bacteriophage T7 RNA polymerase
   1208..1663    +  rep_origin     f1 ori (sequence partly withheld): f1 bacteriophage origin of replication; arrow indicates direction of (+) strand synthesis
   1778..2638    -  CDS            AmpR: β-lactamase; bla; confers resistance to ampicillin, carbenicillin, and related antibiotics
   2639..2731    -  promoter       AmpR promoter: bla
   2812..3400    +  rep_origin     ori: high-copy-number ColE1/pMB1/pBR322/pUC origin of replication
   3586..3725    -  misc_feature   bom: basis of mobility region from pBR322
   3827..4018    -  CDS            rop: Rop protein, which maintains plasmids at low copy number; rop
   4035..4415    +  CDS            YPB1_ECOLX: Protein predicted: Swiss-Prot protein existence level 4. From Escherichia coli.
   4477..4541    -  CDS            TcR (fragment): tetracycline efflux protein; tet; confers resistance to tetracycline
   4556..4577    -  protein_bind   CAP binding site: CAP binding activates transcription in the presence of cAMP. E. coli catabolite activator protein
   4590..5672    -  CDS            lacI: lac repressor; lacI; The lac repressor binds to the lac operator to inhibit transcription in E. coli. This inhibition can be relieved by adding lactose or isopropyl-β-D-thiogalactopyranoside (IPTG).
   5673..5750    -  promoter       lacI promoter: lacI
   5758..6037    -  CDS            TcR (fragment): tetracycline efflux protein; tet; confers resistance to tetracycline
