[The description below was written by a language model from this plasmid's Addgene catalogue record and pLannotate feature annotations shown in this document.]
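Description:
GB1-His-TET1-848-952(pL91) is a bacterial expression plasmid of about 6.1 kb, built on the in-house pLeicester 91 backbone, for producing a short fragment of human TET1 (residues 848–952, wild type) in E. coli. The backbone has a pET-like architecture. It carries a ColE1/pBR322-type origin together with the bom region and the rop gene, which holds copy number down, although the catalogue lists copy number as unknown. An f1 origin is also present, and β-lactamase provides ampicillin selection. Two short tetracycline-resistance fragments are annotated, apparently non-functional pBR322 remnants.

Expression is driven by a T7 promoter followed by a lac operator and the T7 gene 10 ribosome binding site. A lacI gene on the plasmid supplies the repressor, so transcription requires a host that provides T7 RNA polymerase and is inducible with IPTG. The open reading frame starts with the GB1 domain of streptococcal protein G, a small solubility-enhancing fusion partner. This is followed by a histidine tag (annotated as a partial match to a composite His-containing tag), a TEV protease cleavage site and the TET1 fragment. The layout allows nickel-affinity capture and should permit removal of the GB1-His portion by TEV cleavage. A second short His-tag match lies downstream of the TET1 sequence, but the record does not show whether it is in frame and translated. rrnB T1/T2 terminators and a T7 terminator follow the cassette.

The stated purpose is production of TET1 848–952 in E. coli with purification on an FPLC nickel column. The associated publication concerns Tet1 recruitment to the Sin3A PAH1 domain through a conserved Sin3-interaction domain, so the fragment was presumably made for that work.
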