Addgene plasmid #124388: GB1-His-TET1-848-952(pL91)
Purpose: E.Coli produced TET1-848-952 purified by FPLC nickel column
Depositing lab: Shaun Cowley. Depositing organization: University of Leicester. Publication: Sin3A recruits Tet1 to the PAH1 domain via a highly conserved Sin3-Interaction Domain. Chandru A, Bate N, Vuister GW, Cowley SM. Sci Rep. 2018 Oct 2;8(1):14689. doi: 10.1038/s41598-018-32942-w. PubMed 30279502.
Backbone
  Vector backbone: pLeicester 91
  Backbone manufacturer: University of Leicester
  Vector type: Bacterial Expression
Growth in bacteria
  Bacterial resistance: Ampicillin, 100 μg/mL
  Growth temperature: 37°C
  Growth strain: DH5alpha
  Copy number: Unknown
Gene/Insert
  Gene/Insert name: GB1-His-TET1-848-952 wildtype
  Species: H. sapiens (human)
  Insert size (bp): 513
  Entrez Gene: TET1 (a.k.a. CXXC6, LCX, bA119F7.1)
  Tag / fusion protein: GB1-Histidine (N terminal on backbone)
Terms and licenses: Academic/Nonprofit Terms; Industry Terms: Not Available to Industry
How to cite: GB1-His-TET1-848-952(pL91) was a gift from Shaun Cowley (Addgene plasmid # 124388 ; http://n2t.net/addgene:124388 ; RRID:Addgene_124388)
